>Addgene plasmid #63925 | pYC61 | depositor full sequence | sequence record 106683 | pYC61 sequence 5234 bps
TCGCGCGTTTCGGTGATGACGGTGAAAACCTCTGACACATGCACCTCCCGGAGACGGTCACAGCTTGTCT
GTAAGCGGATGCCGGGAGCAGACAAGCCCGTCAGGGCGCGTCAGCGGGTGTTGGCGGGTGTCGGGGCTGG
CTTAACTATGCGGCATCAGAGCAGATTGTACTGAGAGTGCACCATACCACAGCTTTTCAATTCAATTCAT
CATTTTTTTTTTATTCTTTTTTTTGATTTCGGTTTCTTTGAAATTTTTTTGATTCGGTAATCTCCGAACA
GAAGGAAGAACGAAGGAAGGAGCACAGACTTAGATTGGTATATATACGCATACCATAAAGCACAGCTCCA
TAGCTTCAAAATGTTTCTACTCCTTTTTTACTCTTCCAGATTTTCTCGGACTCCGCGCATCGCCGTACCA
CTTCAAAACACCCAAGCACAGCATACTAAATTTCCCCTCTTTCTTCCTCTAGGGTGTCGTTAATTACCCG
TACTAAAGGTTTGGAAAAGAAAAAAGAGACCGCCTCGTTTCTTTTTCTTCGTCGAAAAAGGCAATAAAAA
TTTTTATCACGTTTCTTTTTCTTGAAAATTTTTTTTTTGATTTTTTTCTCTTTCGATGACCTCCCATTGA
TATTTAAGTTAATAAACGGTCTTCAATTTCTCAAGTTTCAGTTTCATTTTTCTTGTTCTATTACAACTTT
TTTTACTTCTTGCTCATTAGAAAGAAAGCATAGCAATCTAATCTAAGTTTTGGATCTAAAATGGGCACCA
CTCTTGACGACACGGCTTACCGATACCGCACCAGTGTCCCGGGGGACGCCGAGGCCATCGAGGCACTGGA
TGGGTCCTTCACCACCGACACCGTCTTCCGCGTCACCGCCACCGGGGACGGCTTCACCCTGCGGGAGGTG
CCGGTGGACCCGCCCCTGACCAAGGTGTTCCCCGACGACGAATCGGACGACGAATCGGACGACGGGGAGG
ACGGCGACCCTGACTCCCGGACGTTCGTCGCGTACGGGGACGACGGCGACCTGGCGGGCTTCGTGGTCGT
CTCGTACTCCGGCTGGAACCGCCGGCTGACCGTCGAGGACATCGAGGTCGCCCCGGAGCACCGGGGGCAC
GGGGTCGGGCGCGCGTTGATGGGGCTCGCGACGGAGTTCGCCCGCGAGCTGGGCGCCGGGCACCTCTGGC
TGGAGGTCACCAACGTCAACGCACCGGCGATCCACGCGTACCGGCGGATGGGGTTCACCCTCTGCGGCCT
GGACACCGCCCTGTACGACGGCACCGCCTCGGACGGCGAGCAGGCGCTCTACATGAGCATGCCCTGCCCC
TAAGTCGAGTCATGTAATTAGTTATGTCACGCTTACATTCACGCCCTCCCCCCACATCCGCTCTAACCGA
AAAGGAAGGAGTTAGACAACCTGAAGTCTAGGTCCCTATTTATTTTTTTATAGTTATGTTAGTATTAAGA
ACGTTATTTATATTTCAAATTTTTCTTTTTTTTCTGTACAGACGCGTGTACGCATGTAACATTATACTGA
AAACCTTGCTTGAGAAGGTTTTGGGACGCTCGAAGGCTTTAATTTGCGGCCGGTACCGGGCCCCCCCTCG
AGGTCGACGGTATCGATAAGCTTGATATCGAATTCCTGCAGCCCGGGGGATCCTAATGAGTAAAGGAGAA
GAACTTTTCACTGGAGTTGTCCCAATTCTTGTTGAATTAGATGGTGATGTTAATGGGCACAAATTTTCTG
TCAGTGGAGAGGGTGAAGGTGATGCAACATACGGAAAACTTACCCTTAAATTTATTTGCACTACTGGAAA
ACTACCTGTTCCATGGCCAACACTTGTCACTACTTTGACTTGGGGTGTTCAATGCTTTGCTAGATACCCA
GATCATATGAAACAGCATGACTTTTTCAAGAGTGCCATGCCCGAAGGTTATGTACAGGAAAGAACTATAT
TTTTCAAAGATGACGGGAACTACAAGACACGTGCTGAAGTCAAGTTTGAAGGTGATACCCTTGTTAATAG
AATCGAGTTAAAAGGTATTGATTTTAAAGAAGATGGAAACATTCTTGGACACAAATTGGAATACAACGCT
ATTTCAGATAATGTATACATCACTGCAGACAAACAAAAGAATGGAATCAAAGCTAATTTCAAAATTAGAC
ACAACATTGAAGATGGAAGCGTTCAACTAGCAGACCATTATCAACAAAATACTCCAATTGGCGATGGCCC
TGTCCTTTTACCAGACAACCATTACCTGTCCACACAATCTGCCCTTTCGAAAGATCCCAACGAAAAGAGA
GACCACATGGTCCTTCTTGAGTTTGTAACAGCTGCTGGGATTACACTAGGCATGGATGAACTATACAAAT
AGAGATCCACTAGTTCTAGAGCGGCCGCCACCGCGGTGGAGCTCCAGCTTTTGTTCCCTTTAGTGAGGGT
TAATTGCGCGCTTGGCGTAATCATGGTCATAGCTGTTTCCTGTGTGAAATTGTTATCCGCTCACAATTCC
ACACAACATACGAGCCGGAAGCATAAAGTGTAAAGCCTGGGGTGCCTAATGAGTGAGCTAACTCACATTA
ATTGCGTTGCGCTCACTGCCCGCTTTCCAGTCGGGAAACCTGTCGTGCCAGCTGCATTAATGAATCGGCC
AACGCGCGGGGAGAGGCGGTTTGCGTATTGGGCGCTCTTCCGCTTCCTCGCTCACTGACTCGCTGCGCTC
GGTCGTTCGGCTGCGGCGAGCGGTATCAGCTCACTCAAAGGCGGTAATACGGTTATCCACAGAATCAGGG
GATAACGCAGGAAAGAACATGTGAGCAAAAGGCCAGCAAAAGGCCAGGAACCGTAAAAAGGCCGCGTTGC
TGGCGTTTTTCCATAGGCTCCGCCCCCCTGACGAGCATCACAAAAATCGACGCTCAAGTCAGAGGTGGCG
AAACCCGACAGGACTATAAAGATACCAGGCGTTTCCCCCTGGAAGCTCCCTCGTGCGCTCTCCTGTTCCG
ACCCTGCCGCTTACCGGATACCTGTCCGCCTTTCTCCCTTCGGGAAGCGTGGCGCTTTCTCATAGCTCAC
GCTGTAGGTATCTCAGTTCGGTGTAGGTCGTTCGCTCCAAGCTGGGCTGTGTGCACGAACCCCCCGTTCA
GCCCGACCGCTGCGCCTTATCCGGTAACTATCGTCTTGAGTCCAACCCGGTAAGACACGACTTATCGCCA
CTGGCAGCAGCCACTGGTAACAGGATTAGCAGAGCGAGGTATGTAGGCGGTGCTACAGAGTTCTTGAAGT
GGTGGCCTAACTACGGCTACACTAGAAGGACAGTATTTGGTATCTGCGCTCTGCTGAAGCCAGTTACCTT
CGGAAAAAGAGTTGGTAGCTCTTGATCCGGCAAACAAACCACCGCTGGTAGCGGTGGTTTTTTTGTTTGC
AAGCAGCAGATTACGCGCAGAAAAAAAGGATCTCAAGAAGATCCTTTGATCTTTTCTACGGGGTCTGACG
CTCAGTGGAACGAAAACTCACGTTAAGGGATTTTGGTCATGAGATTATCAAAAAGGATCTTCACCTAGAT
CCTTTTAAATTAAAAATGAAGTTTTAAATCAATCTAAAGTATATATGAGTAAACTTGGTCTGACAGTTAC
CAATGCTTAATCAGTGAGGCACCTATCTCAGCGATCTGTCTATTTCGTTCATCCATAGTTGCCTGACTCC
CCGTCGTGTAGATAACTACGATACGGGAGGGCTTACCATCTGGCCCCAGTGCTGCAATGATACCGCGAGA
CCCACGCTCACCGGCTCCAGATTTATCAGCAATAAACCAGCCAGCCGGAAGGGCCGAGCGCAGAAGTGGT
CCTGCAACTTTATCCGCCTCCATCCAGTCTATTAATTGTTGCCGGGAAGCTAGAGTAAGTAGTTCGCCAG
TTAATAGTTTGCGCAACGTTGTTGCCATTGCTACAGGCATCGTGGTGTCACGCTCGTCGTTTGGTATGGC
TTCATTCAGCTCCGGTTCCCAACGATCAAGGCGAGTTACATGATCCCCCATGTTGTGCAAAAAAGCGGTT
AGCTCCTTCGGTCCTCCGATCGTTGTCAGAAGTAAGTTGGCCGCAGTGTTATCACTCATGGTTATGGCAG
CACTGCATAATTCTCTTACTGTCATGCCATCCGTAAGATGCTTTTCTGTGACTGGTGAGTACTCAACCAA
GTCATTCTGAGAATAGTGTATGCGGCGACCGAGTTGCTCTTGCCCGGCGTCAATACGGGATAATACCGCG
CCACATAGCAGAACTTTAAAAGTGCTCATCATTGGAAAACGTTCTTCGGGGCGAAAACTCTCAAGGATCT
TACCGCTGTTGAGATCCAGTTCGATGTAACCCACTCGTGCACCCAACTGATCTTCAGCATCTTTTACTTT
CACCAGCGTTTCTGGGTGAGCAAAAACAGGAAGGCAAAATGCCGCAAAAAAGGGAATAAGGGCGACACGG
AAATGTTGAATACTCATACTCTTCCTTTTTCAATATTATTGAAGCATTTATCAGGGTTATTGTCTCATGA
GCGGATACATATTTGAATGTGGGGATCTCTAATGATGCAATTTTTGTTTTGTACACTAAGATTCTATTTC
GGAACTCTTACCCATGTCATTATTTACTTTATTTTCATTATTGTAATTTTTTAAGCTTTTATTATGAATT
ATTTAAATACAATTCTTTTTGATCATGTGACAGACATCACTGAAAGATGTGCTCTGCGTTATTAGTCAGA
TTGAAATATACATTTTCATGTAGATATGATGTTCTTACTTTAAATGTTGTTCCATTTGCTAGCTTAAATA
GACGATATTATAAATTTAAGTATTCACTAAAAATCTGACCCATTAATGTTAGAATTAGTATTATTTTTTG
TGATATTACATTTTTATATTTTGGATTTCAACCAATGCTCTGCGATATGATTCAACAGAATAATATGTAC
AAGCTACTTTAATTCATATATACTAATAGATTCACAGATCCAGTACGACTGCAAGAATTTACGTTTTGTT
TGAAATGGTAGTAGCTACACTAAATTAACAATGATCGATTAATCCACATCCACAGTGTGTAATCATCCTA
ATGAAAACAAGAATAACTACAAAAATGAATATAAACTTTTTGCATGTTAGTCTAACCTGCTAAGAAACCA
TTATTATCATGACATTAACCTATAAAAATAGGCGTATCACGAGGCCCTTTCGTC
Features (pLannotate 1.2.2; 17 found; start..end, strand, type, name):
    137..186     +  misc_feature   bom (fragment): basis of mobility region from pBR322
    196..332     +  promoter       URA3 promoter (fragment): S. cerevisiae URA3
    349..747     +  promoter       TEF1 promoter: S. cerevisiae TEF1; promoter for EF-1α
    767..1331    +  CDS            NrsR (fragment): nourseothricin acetyltransferase; Streptomyces noursei nat1; confers resistance to nourseothricin
   1340..1587    +  terminator     CYC1 terminator: S. cerevisiae CYC1; transcription terminator for CYC1
   1592..1663    -  misc_feature   MCS (fragment): pBluescript multiple cloning site
   1663..2379    +  CDS            Cerulean: Cerulean is a basic (constitutively fluorescent) cyan fluorescent protein published in 2004, derived from Aequorea victoria. It has low acid sensitivity.
   2384..2424    -  misc_feature   MCS (fragment): pBluescript multiple cloning site
   2437..2455    -  promoter       T3 promoter: promoter for bacteriophage T3 RNA polymerase
   2500..2516    -  protein_bind   lac operator: The lac repressor binds to the lac operator to inhibit transcription in E. coli. This inhibition can be relieved by adding lactose or isopropyl-β-D-thiogalactopyranoside (IPTG). lac repressor encoded by lacI
   2524..2554    -  promoter       lac promoter: promoter for the E. coli lac operon
   2569..2590    -  protein_bind   CAP binding site: CAP binding activates transcription in the presence of cAMP. E. coli catabolite activator protein
   2603..2695    -  CDS            lacI (fragment): lac repressor; lacI; The lac repressor binds to the lac operator to inhibit transcription in E. coli. This inhibition can be relieved by adding lactose or isopropyl-β-D-thiogalactopyranoside (IPTG).
   2878..3466    -  rep_origin     ori: high-copy-number ColE1/pMB1/pBR322/pUC origin of replication
   3637..4497    -  CDS            AmpR: β-lactamase; bla; confers resistance to ampicillin, carbenicillin, and related antibiotics
   4498..4569    -  promoter       AmpR promoter: bla
   5234..35      +  CDS            rop (fragment) (across the origin): Rop protein, which maintains plasmids at low copy number; rop
