[The description below was written by a language model from this plasmid's Addgene catalogue record and pLannotate feature annotations shown in this document.]
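Description:
pYC61 is an empty-backbone yeast expression vector built on pMJ22 and intended as a recipient plasmid for making C-terminal CFP fusions in Candida glabrata. The catalogue describes it as a replicative vector, but the annotated feature table shows no recognisable yeast replication origin or centromere element, so the sequences responsible for maintenance in yeast are not identified in the record. In E. coli it is propagated as a high-copy plasmid through a ColE1/pUC-type origin and selected with ampicillin via the bla gene and its promoter. Short remnants of bom, rop, lacI and a URA3 promoter fragment are also annotated and appear to be leftovers of earlier cloning steps rather than functional units.

Selection in yeast relies on a nourseothricin resistance cassette in which the S. cerevisiae TEF1 promoter drives the Streptomyces noursei nat1 acetyltransferase, followed by the CYC1 terminator. Immediately downstream lies the CFP cassette, annotated as the Cerulean variant of Aequorea victoria cyan fluorescent protein, which was introduced as a BamHI/BglII fragment and is flanked by pieces of a pBluescript-type multiple cloning site. No yeast promoter is annotated directly upstream of the fluorescent protein, and no terminator is annotated downstream of it. This is consistent with a design in which the user supplies a gene of interest, presumably with its own or a chosen promoter, cloned by restriction enzymes in frame ahead of CFP. A T3 promoter and lac promoter/operator elements from the parental cloning vector sit on the far side of the polylinker. The plasmid is suited to localisation and expression studies of tagged proteins in strains where a dominant drug marker is preferred over auxotrophic selection.
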