Addgene plasmid #63925: pYC61
Purpose: (Empty Backbone) Recipient replicative vector to construct CFP tagged fusions
Depositing lab: Irene Castano Navarro. Depositing organization: Instituto Potosino de Investigacion Cientifica y Tecnologica. Publication: Expression vectors for C-terminal fusions with fluorescent proteins and epitope tags in Candida glabrata. Yanez-Carrillo P, Orta-Zavalza E, Gutierrez-Escobedo G, Patron-Soberano A, De Las Penas A, Castano I. Fungal Genet Biol. 2015 May 15. pii: S1087-1845(15)00087-0. doi: 10.1016/j.fgb.2015.04.020. PubMed 25986172.
Backbone
  Vector backbone: pMJ22
  Backbone size (bp): 4509
  Modifications to backbone: Digested and clonning of CFP casete as BamHI/BglII fragment
  Vector type: Yeast Expression
  Selectable markers: Nourseothricin
  Tag / fusion protein: CFP
Growth in bacteria
  Bacterial resistance: Ampicillin, 100 μg/mL
  Growth temperature: 30°C
  Growth strain: DH10B
  Copy number: High Copy
Gene/Insert
  Cloning method: Restriction Enzyme
Terms and licenses: Academic/Nonprofit Terms; Industry Terms: Not Available to Industry
How to cite: pYC61 was a gift from Irene Castano Navarro (Addgene plasmid # 63925 ; http://n2t.net/addgene:63925 ; RRID:Addgene_63925)
