>Addgene plasmid #63925 | pYC61 | addgene partial sequence | sequence record 110522 | M13pUC-Rev 5'-AGCGGATAACAATTTCACACAGG-3'
ATTAACCCTCACTAAAGGGAACAAAAGCTGGAGCTCCACCGCGGTGGCGGCCGCTCTAGAACTAGTGGAT
CTCTATTTGTATAGTTCATCCATGCCTAGTGTAATCCCAGCAGCTGTTACAAACTCAAGAAGGACCATGT
GGTCTCTCTTTTCGTTGGGATCTTTCGAAAGGGCAGATTGTGTGGACAGGTAATGGTTGTCTGGTAAAAG
GACAGGGCCATCGCCAATTGGAGTATTTTGTTGATAATGGTCTGCTAGTTGAACGCTTCCATCTTCAATG
TTGTGTCTAATTTTGAAATTAGCTTTGATTCCATTCTTTTGTTTGTCTGCAGTGATGTATACATTATCTG
AAATAGCGTTGTATTCCAATTTGTGTCCAAGAATGTTTCCATCTTCTTTAAAATCAATACCTTTTAACTC
GATTCTATTAACAAGGGTATCACCTTCAAACTTGACTTCAGCACGTGTCTTGTAGTTCCCGTCATCTTTG
AAAAATATAGTTCTTTCCTGTACATAACCTTCGGGCATGGCACTCTTGAAAAAGTCATGCTGTTTCATAT
GATCTGGGTATCTAGCAAAGCATTGAACACCCCAAGTCAAAGTAGTGACAAGTGTTGGCCATGGAACAGG
TAGTTTTCCAGTAGTGCAAATAAATTTAAGGGTAAGTTTTCCGTATGTTGCATCACCTTCACCCTCTCCA
CTGACAGAA
