>Addgene plasmid #63925 | pYC61 | addgene partial sequence | sequence record 110658 | CYC1-terF 5'-GGACGCTCGAAGGCTTTAAT-3'
AGCTTGATATCGAATTCCTGCAGCCCGGGGGATCCTAATGAGTAAAGGAGAAGAACTTTTCACTGGAGTT
GTCCCAATTCTTGTTGAATTAGATGGTGATGTTAATGGGCACAAATTTTCTGTCAGTGGAGAGGGTGAAG
GTGATGCAACATACGGAAAACTTACCCTTAAATTTATTTGCACTACTGGAAAACTACCTGTTCCATGGCC
AACACTTGTCACTACTTTGACTTGGGGTGTTCAATGCTTTGCTAGATACCCAGATCATATGAAACAGCAT
GACTTTTTCAAGAGTGCCATGCCCGAAGGTTATGTACAGGAAAGAACTATATTTTTCAAAGATGACGGGA
ACTACAAGACACGTGCTGAAGTCAAGTTTGAAGGTGATACCCTTGTTAATAGAATCGAGTTAAAAGGTAT
TGATTTTAAAGAAGATGGAAACATTCTTGGACACAAATTGGAATACAACGCTATTTCAGATAATGTATAC
ATCACTGCAGACAAACAAAAGAATGGAATCAAAGCTAATTTCAAAATTAGACACAACATTGAAGATGGAA
GCGTTCAACTAGCAGACCATTATCAACAAAATACTCCAATTGGCGATGGCCCTGTCCTTTTACCAGACAA
CCATTACCTGTCCACACAATCTGCCCTTTCGAAAGATCCCAACGAAAAGAGAGACCACATGGTCCTTCTT
GAGTTTGTAACAGCTGCTGGGATTACACTAGGCATGGATGAACTATACAAATAGAGATCCACTAGTTCTA
GAGCGGCCGC
